Addgene plasmid #11653: pLVUHshp53
Purpose: 3rd generation lentiviral transfer vector expressing shp53 under an hUbiquitin promoter.
Depositing lab: Patrick Aebischer & Didier Trono. Depositing organization: Swiss Federal Institute of Technology (EPFL). Publication: A versatile tool for conditional gene expression and knockdown. Szulc J, Wiznerowicz M, Sauvain MO, Trono D, Aebischer P. Nat Methods. 2006 Feb;3(2):109-16. doi: 10.1038/nmeth846 PubMed 16432520.
Backbone
  Vector backbone: None
  Backbone size w/o insert (bp): 9931
  Vector type: Mammalian Expression, Lentiviral, RNAi, Cre/Lox
Growth in bacteria
  Bacterial resistance: Ampicillin, 100 μg/mL
  Growth temperature: 37°C
  Growth strain: Stbl3
  Growth instructions: Use Stbl3 or HB101 to reduce chance of recombination. Grow at 37C
  Copy number: High Copy
Gene/Insert
  Gene/Insert name: GFP, shRNA against TP53 (alt names: shRNA against p53; p53)
  Species: H. sapiens (human)
  Entrez Gene: TP53 (a.k.a. BCC7, BMFS5, LFS1, P53, TRP53)
  Cloning method: Restriction Enzyme
  Sequencing primers: 5′ See map
Terms and licenses: Academic/Nonprofit Terms; Industry Terms: Not Available to Industry
Depositor comments: Please visit the Trono lab website: http://tronolab.epfl.ch to see frequently asked questions on cloning strategies and packaging. shRNA sequence 5'-AGTAGATTACCACTGGAGTCTT
How to cite: pLVUHshp53 was a gift from Patrick Aebischer & Didier Trono (Addgene plasmid # 11653 ; http://n2t.net/addgene:11653 ; RRID:Addgene_11653)
