[The description below was written by a language model from this plasmid's Addgene catalogue record and the feature table of its GenBank file.]
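Description:
pLVUHshp53 is a 9,931 bp third-generation HIV-1-based lentiviral transfer vector that combines constitutive EGFP expression with RNAi knockdown of human TP53. It is propagated in E. coli as a high-copy plasmid through a ColE1/pUC-type origin with ampicillin selection. The backbone also carries an f1 origin and an SV40/EM7-driven bleomycin/Zeocin resistance cassette that lies outside the viral genome. The catalogue entry names no parental backbone.

Genomic RNA is transcribed in packaging cells from a CMV enhancer/promoter fused to a truncated 5' LTR, which makes production Tat-independent as expected for a third-generation design. This is followed by the Psi packaging signal, the RRE for Rev-dependent nuclear export, and the cPPT/CTS. Downstream, the human ubiquitin C promoter drives EGFP from a Kozak-initiated reading frame, with a WPRE to enhance transcript expression.

After the WPRE, a human H1 (Pol III) promoter is annotated immediately upstream of a loxP site and the truncated 3' LTR, with a bGH polyadenylation signal beyond it. The shRNA itself is not annotated as a feature but presumably sits between the H1 promoter and loxP. So although the stated purpose mentions the ubiquitin promoter, the feature table indicates that UbC drives the GFP marker while H1 is positioned to drive the hairpin. If this H1-shRNA-loxP region lies within the 3' LTR U3, as its position suggests, reverse transcription would duplicate it into both LTRs. That would flank the integrated provirus with loxP sites and allow Cre-mediated excision, consistent with the Cre/Lox classification.

The vector is suited to stable p53 knockdown in transduced mammalian cells, with GFP marking them.
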