LOCUS       Exported 9931 bp ds-DNA circular SYN 12-MAY-2021
DEFINITION  synthetic circular DNA
ACCESSION   .
VERSION     .
KEYWORDS    pLVUHshp53
SOURCE      synthetic DNA construct
  ORGANISM  synthetic DNA construct
REFERENCE   1 (bases 1 to 9931)
  AUTHORS   Szulc J, Wiznerowicz M, Sauvain MO, Trono D, Aebischer P
  TITLE     A versatile tool for conditional gene expression and knockdown.
  JOURNAL   Nat Methods. 2006 Feb . 3(2):109-16.
  PUBMED    16432520
REFERENCE   2 (bases 1 to 9931)
  AUTHORS   .
  TITLE     Direct Submission
  JOURNAL   Exported May 12, 2021 from SnapGene Server 1.1.58
            http://www.snapgene.com
FEATURES             Location/Qualifiers
     source          1..9931
                     /organism="synthetic DNA construct"
                     /mol_type="other DNA"
     primer_bind     complement(47..66)
                     /label=pRS-marker
                     /note="pRS vectors, use to sequence yeast selectable
                     marker"
     enhancer        238..617
                     /label=CMV enhancer
                     /note="human cytomegalovirus immediate early enhancer"
     promoter        619..817
                     /label=CMV promoter
                     /note="human cytomegalovirus (CMV) immediate early
                     promoter"
     primer_bind     772..792
                     /label=CMV-F
                     /note="Human CMV immediate early promoter, forward primer"
     LTR             835..1015
                     /label=5' LTR (truncated)
                     /note="truncated 5' long terminal repeat (LTR) from HIV-1"
     misc_feature    1062..1187
                     /label=HIV-1 Psi
                     /note="packaging signal of human immunodeficiency virus
                     type 1"
     misc_feature    1680..1913
                     /label=RRE
                     /note="The Rev response element (RRE) of HIV-1 allows for
                     Rev-dependent mRNA export from the nucleus to the
                     cytoplasm."
     CDS             2098..2142
                     /codon_start=1
                     /product="antigenic peptide corresponding to amino acids
                     655 to 669 of the HIV envelope protein gp41 (Lutje Hulsik
                     et al., 2013)"
                     /label=gp41 peptide
                     /note="recognized by the 2H10 single-chain llama nanobody"
                     /translation="KNEQELLELDKWASL"
     misc_feature    2440..2557
                     /label=cPPT/CTS
                     /note="central polypurine tract and central termination
                     sequence of HIV-1"
     promoter        2622..3833
                     /label=UbC promoter
                     /note="human ubiquitin C promoter"
     primer_bind     3670..3689
                     /label=hUBCpro-F
                     /note="Human Ubiquitin C (UbC) promoter, forward primer"
     regulatory      3854..3863
                     /regulatory_class="other"
                     /note="vertebrate consensus sequence for strong initiation
                     of translation (Kozak, 1987)"
     CDS             3860..4579
                     /codon_start=1
                     /product="the original enhanced GFP (Yang et al., 1996)"
                     /label=EGFP
                     /note="mammalian codon-optimized"
                     /translation="MVSKGEELFTGVVPILVELDGDVNGHKFSVSGEGEGDATYGKLTL
                     KFICTTGKLPVPWPTLVTTLTYGVQCFSRYPDHMKQHDFFKSAMPEGYVQERTIFFKDD
                     GNYKTRAEVKFEGDTLVNRIELKGIDFKEDGNILGHKLEYNYNSHNVYIMADKQKNGIK
                     VNFKIRHNIEDGSVQLADHYQQNTPIGDGPVLLPDNHYLSTQSALSKDPNEKRDHMVLL
                     EFVTAAGITLGMDELYK"
     CDS             3860..4576
                     /codon_start=1
                     /product="enhanced GFP"
                     /label=EGFP
                     /translation="MVSKGEELFTGVVPILVELDGDVNGHKFSVSGEGEGDATYGKLTL
                     KFICTTGKLPVPWPTLVTTLTYGVQCFSRYPDHMKQHDFFKSAMPEGYVQERTIFFKDD
                     GNYKTRAEVKFEGDTLVNRIELKGIDFKEDGNILGHKLEYNYNSHNVYIMADKQKNGIK
                     VNFKIRHNIEDGSVQLADHYQQNTPIGDGPVLLPDNHYLSTQSALSKDPNEKRDHMVLL
                     EFVTAAGITLGMDELYK"
     primer_bind     complement(3905..3926)
                     /label=EGFP-N
                     /note="EGFP, reverse primer"
     primer_bind     complement(4166..4185)
                     /label=EXFP-R
                     /note="For distinguishing EGFP variants, reverse primer"
     primer_bind     4513..4534
                     /label=EGFP-C
                     /note="EGFP, forward primer"
     misc_feature    4620..5208
                     /label=WPRE
                     /note="woodchuck hepatitis virus posttranscriptional
                     regulatory element"
     primer_bind     complement(4673..4693)
                     /label=WPRE-R
                     /note="WPRE, reverse primer"
     CDS             complement(5091..5102)
                     /codon_start=1
                     /product="Factor Xa recognition and cleavage site"
                     /label=Factor Xa site
                     /translation="IEGR"
     primer_bind     complement(5211..5227)
                     /label=KS primer
                     /note="common sequencing primer, one of multiple similar
                     variants"
     primer_bind     complement(5212..5228)
                     /label=pBluescriptKS
                     /note="For pBluescript vector"
     promoter        5380..5594
                     /label=H1 promoter
                     /note="human H1 RNA promoter"
     primer_bind     5515..5534
                     /label=H1
                     /note="Human H1 promoter, forward primer"
     protein_bind    5685..5718
                     /label=loxP
                     /bound_moiety="Cre recombinase"
                     /note="Cre-mediated recombination occurs in the 8-bp core
                     sequence (GCATACAT)."
     LTR             5738..5918
                     /label=5' LTR (truncated)
                     /note="truncated 5' long terminal repeat (LTR) from HIV-1"
     primer_bind     complement(5942..5959)
                     /label=BGH-rev
                     /note="Bovine growth hormone terminator, reverse primer.
                     Also called BGH reverse"
     polyA_signal    5948..6172
                     /label=bGH poly(A) signal
                     /note="bovine growth hormone polyadenylation signal"
     rep_origin      6218..6646
                     /direction=RIGHT
                     /label=f1 ori
                     /note="f1 bacteriophage origin of replication; arrow
                     indicates direction of (+) strand synthesis"
     primer_bind     complement(6305..6324)
                     /label=F1ori-R
                     /note="F1 origin, reverse primer"
     primer_bind     6515..6536
                     /label=F1ori-F
                     /note="F1 origin, forward primer"
     primer_bind     complement(6655..6675)
                     /label=pBABE 3'
                     /note="SV40 enhancer, reverse primer for pBABE vectors"
     promoter        6660..6989
                     /label=SV40 promoter
                     /note="SV40 enhancer and early promoter"
     rep_origin      6840..6975
                     /label=SV40 ori
                     /note="SV40 origin of replication"
     primer_bind     6902..6921
                     /label=SV40pro-F
                     /note="SV40 promoter/origin, forward primer"
     promoter        7037..7084
                     /label=EM7 promoter
                     /note="synthetic bacterial promoter "
     CDS             7103..7477
                     /codon_start=1
                     /gene="Sh ble from Streptoalloteichus hindustanus"
                     /product="antibiotic-binding protein"
                     /label=BleoR
                     /note="confers resistance to bleomycin, phleomycin, and
                     Zeocin(TM)"
                     /translation="MAKLTSAVPVLTARDVAGAVEFWTDRLGFSRDFVEDDFAGVVRDD
                     VTLFISAVQDQVVPDNTLAWVWVRGLDELYAEWSEVVSTNFRDASGPAMTEIGEQPWGR
                     EFALRDPAGNCVHFVAEEQD"
     polyA_signal    7607..7728
                     /label=SV40 poly(A) signal
                     /note="SV40 polyadenylation signal"
     primer_bind     complement(7644..7663)
                     /label=SV40pA-R
                     /note="SV40 polyA, reverse primer"
     primer_bind     7698..7717
                     /label=EBV-rev
                     /note="SV40 polyA terminator, reverse primer"
     primer_bind     complement(7777..7793)
                     /label=M13 rev
                     /note="common sequencing primer, one of multiple similar
                     variants"
     primer_bind     complement(7777..7793)
                     /label=M13 Reverse
                     /note="In lacZ gene. Also called M13-rev"
     primer_bind     complement(7790..7812)
                     /label=M13/pUC Reverse
                     /note="In lacZ gene"
     protein_bind    7801..7817
                     /label=lac operator
                     /bound_moiety="lac repressor encoded by lacI"
                     /note="The lac repressor binds to the lac operator to
                     inhibit transcription in E. coli. This inhibition can be
                     relieved by adding lactose or
                     isopropyl-beta-D-thiogalactopyranoside (IPTG)."
     promoter        complement(7825..7855)
                     /label=lac promoter
                     /note="promoter for the E. coli lac operon"
     protein_bind    7870..7891
                     /label=CAP binding site
                     /bound_moiety="E. coli catabolite activator protein"
                     /note="CAP binding activates transcription in the presence
                     of cAMP."
     primer_bind     complement(8008..8025)
                     /label=L4440
                     /note="L4440 vector, forward primer"
     rep_origin      complement(8179..8767)
                     /direction=LEFT
                     /label=ori
                     /note="high-copy-number ColE1/pMB1/pBR322/pUC origin of
                     replication"
     primer_bind     complement(8259..8278)
                     /label=pBR322ori-F
                     /note="pBR322 origin, forward primer"
     CDS             complement(8938..9798)
                     /codon_start=1
                     /gene="bla"
                     /product="beta-lactamase"
                     /label=AmpR
                     /note="confers resistance to ampicillin, carbenicillin, and
                     related antibiotics"
                     /translation="MSIQHFRVALIPFFAAFCLPVFAHPETLVKVKDAEDQLGARVGYI
                     ELDLNSGKILESFRPEERFPMMSTFKVLLCGAVLSRIDAGQEQLGRRIHYSQNDLVEYS
                     PVTEKHLTDGMTVRELCSAAITMSDNTAANLLLTTIGGPKELTAFLHNMGDHVTRLDRW
                     EPELNEAIPNDERDTTMPVAMATTLRKLLTGELLTLASRQQLIDWMEADKVAGPLLRSA
                     LPAGWFIADKSGAGERGSRGIIAALGPDGKPSRIVVIYTTGSQATMDERNRQIAEIGAS
                     LIKHW"
     primer_bind     9561..9580
                     /label=Amp-R
                     /note="Ampicillin resistance gene, reverse primer"
     promoter        complement(9799..9903)
                     /gene="bla"
                     /label=AmpR promoter
ORIGIN
        1 gtcgacggat cgggagatct cccgatcccc tatggtgcac tctcagtaca atctgctctg
       61 atgccgcata gttaagccag tatctgctcc ctgcttgtgt gttggaggtc gctgagtagt
      121 gcgcgagcaa aatttaagct acaacaaggc aaggcttgac cgacaattgc atgaagaatc
      181 tgcttagggt taggcgtttt gcgctgcttc gcgatgtacg ggccagatat acgcgttgac
      241 attgattatt gactagttat taatagtaat caattacggg gtcattagtt catagcccat
      301 atatggagtt ccgcgttaca taacttacgg taaatggccc gcctggctga ccgcccaacg
      361 acccccgccc attgacgtca ataatgacgt atgttcccat agtaacgcca atagggactt
      421 tccattgacg tcaatgggtg gagtatttac ggtaaactgc ccacttggca gtacatcaag
      481 tgtatcatat gccaagtacg ccccctattg acgtcaatga cggtaaatgg cccgcctggc
      541 attatgccca gtacatgacc ttatgggact ttcctacttg gcagtacatc tacgtattag
      601 tcatcgctat taccatggtg atgcggtttt ggcagtacat caatgggcgt ggatagcggt
      661 ttgactcacg gggatttcca agtctccacc ccattgacgt caatgggagt ttgttttggc
      721 accaaaatca acgggacttt ccaaaatgtc gtaacaactc cgccccattg acgcaaatgg
      781 gcggtaggcg tgtacggtgg gaggtctata taagcagcgc gttttgcctg tactgggtct
      841 ctctggttag accagatctg agcctgggag ctctctggct aactagggaa cccactgctt
      901 aagcctcaat aaagcttgcc ttgagtgctt caagtagtgt gtgcccgtct gttgtgtgac
      961 tctggtaact agagatccct cagacccttt tagtcagtgt ggaaaatctc tagcagtggc
     1021 gcccgaacag ggacttgaaa gcgaaaggga aaccagagga gctctctcga cgcaggactc
     1081 ggcttgctga agcgcgcacg gcaagaggcg aggggcggcg actggtgagt acgccaaaaa
     1141 ttttgactag cggaggctag aaggagagag atgggtgcga gagcgtcagt attaagcggg
     1201 ggagaattag atcgcgatgg gaaaaaattc ggttaaggcc agggggaaag aaaaaatata
     1261 aattaaaaca tatagtatgg gcaagcaggg agctagaacg attcgcagtt aatcctggcc
     1321 tgttagaaac atcagaaggc tgtagacaaa tactgggaca gctacaacca tcccttcaga
     1381 caggatcaga agaacttaga tcattatata atacagtagc aaccctctat tgtgtgcatc
     1441 aaaggataga gataaaagac accaaggaag ctttagacaa gatagaggaa gagcaaaaca
     1501 aaagtaagac caccgcacag caagcggccg ctgatcttca gacctggagg aggagatatg
     1561 agggacaatt ggagaagtga attatataaa tataaagtag taaaaattga accattagga
     1621 gtagcaccca ccaaggcaaa gagaagagtg gtgcagagag aaaaaagagc agtgggaata
     1681 ggagctttgt tccttgggtt cttgggagca gcaggaagca ctatgggcgc agcgtcaatg
     1741 acgctgacgg tacaggccag acaattattg tctggtatag tgcagcagca gaacaatttg
     1801 ctgagggcta ttgaggcgca acagcatctg ttgcaactca cagtctgggg catcaagcag
     1861 ctccaggcaa gaatcctggc tgtggaaaga tacctaaagg atcaacagct cctggggatt
     1921 tggggttgct ctggaaaact catttgcacc actgctgtgc cttggaatgc tagttggagt
     1981 aataaatctc tggaacagat ttggaatcac acgacctgga tggagtggga cagagaaatt
     2041 aacaattaca caagcttaat acactcctta attgaagaat cgcaaaacca gcaagaaaag
     2101 aatgaacaag aattattgga attagataaa tgggcaagtt tgtggaattg gtttaacata
     2161 acaaattggc tgtggtatat aaaattattc ataatgatag taggaggctt ggtaggttta
     2221 agaatagttt ttgctgtact ttctatagtg aatagagtta ggcagggata ttcaccatta
     2281 tcgtttcaga cccacctccc aaccccgagg ggacccgaca ggcccgaagg aatagaagaa
     2341 gaaggtggag agagagacag agacagatcc attcgattag tgaacggatc ggcactgcgt
     2401 gcgccaattc tgcagacaaa tggcagtatt catccacaat tttaaaagaa aaggggggat
     2461 tggggggtac agtgcagggg aaagaatagt agacataata gcaacagaca tacaaactaa
     2521 agaattacaa aaacaaatta caaaaattca aaattttcgg gtttattaca gggacagcag
     2581 agatccagtt tggttaatta acccgtgtcg gctccagatc tggcctccgc gccgggtttt
     2641 ggcgcctccc gcgggcgccc ccctcctcac ggcgagcgct gccacgtcag acgaagggcg
     2701 cagcgagcgt cctgatcctt ccgcccggac gctcaggaca gcggcccgct gctcataaga
     2761 ctcggcctta gaaccccagt atcagcagaa ggacatttta ggacgggact tgggtgactc
     2821 tagggcactg gttttctttc cagagagcgg aacaggcgag gaaaagtagt cccttctcgg
     2881 cgattctgcg gagggatctc cgtggggcgg tgaacgccga tgattatata aggacgcgcc
     2941 gggtgtggca cagctagttc cgtcgcagcc gggatttggg tcgcggttct tgtttgtgga
     3001 tcgctgtgat cgtcacttgg tgagtagcgg gctgctgggc tggccggggc tttcgtggcc
     3061 gccgggccgc tcggtgggac ggaagcgtgt ggagagaccg ccaagggctg tagtctgggt
     3121 ccgcgagcaa ggttgccctg aactgggggt tggggggagc gcagcaaaat ggcggctgtt
     3181 cccgagtctt gaatggaaga cgcttgtgag gcgggctgtg aggtcgttga aacaaggtgg
     3241 ggggcatggt gggcggcaag aacccaaggt cttgaggcct tcgctaatgc gggaaagctc
     3301 ttattcgggt gagatgggct ggggcaccat ctggggaccc tgacgtgaag tttgtcactg
     3361 actggagaac tcggtttgtc gtctgttgcg ggggcggcag ttatggcggt gccgttgggc
     3421 agtgcacccg tacctttggg agcgcgcgcc ctcgtcgtgt cgtgacgtca cccgttctgt
     3481 tggcttataa tgcagggtgg ggccacctgc cggtaggtgt gcggtaggct tttctccgtc
     3541 gcaggacgca gggttcgggc ctagggtagg ctctcctgaa tcgacaggcg ccggacctct
     3601 ggtgagggga gggataagtg aggcgtcagt ttctttggtc ggttttatgt acctatcttc
     3661 ttaagtagct gaagctccgg ttttgaacta tgcgctcggg gttggcgagt gtgttttgtg
     3721 aagtttttta ggcacctttt gaaatgtaat catttgggtc aatatgtaat tttcagtgtt
     3781 agactagtaa attgtccgct aaattctggc cgtttttggc ttttttgtta gacaggatcc
     3841 ccgggtaccg gtcgccacca tggtgagcaa gggcgaggag ctgttcaccg gggtggtgcc
     3901 catcctggtc gagctggacg gcgacgtaaa cggccacaag ttcagcgtgt ccggcgaggg
     3961 cgagggcgat gccacctacg gcaagctgac cctgaagttc atctgcacca ccggcaagct
     4021 gcccgtgccc tggcccaccc tcgtgaccac cctgacctac ggcgtgcagt gcttcagccg
     4081 ctaccccgac cacatgaagc agcacgactt cttcaagtcc gccatgcccg aaggctacgt
     4141 ccaggagcgc accatcttct tcaaggacga cggcaactac aagacccgcg ccgaggtgaa
     4201 gttcgagggc gacaccctgg tgaaccgcat cgagctgaag ggcatcgact tcaaggagga
     4261 cggcaacatc ctggggcaca agctggagta caactacaac agccacaacg tctatatcat
     4321 ggccgacaag cagaagaacg gcatcaaggt gaacttcaag atccgccaca acatcgagga
     4381 cggcagcgtg cagctcgccg accactacca gcagaacacc cccatcggcg acggccccgt
     4441 gctgctgccc gacaaccact acctgagcac ccagtccgcc ctgagcaaag accccaacga
     4501 gaagcgcgat cacatggtcc tgctggagtt cgtgaccgcc gccgggatca ctctcggcat
     4561 ggacgagctg tacaagtaaa gcggccgcga ctctagaatt cgatatcaag cttatcgata
     4621 atcaacctct ggattacaaa atttgtgaaa gattgactgg tattcttaac tatgttgctc
     4681 cttttacgct atgtggatac gctgctttaa tgcctttgta tcatgctatt gcttcccgta
     4741 tggctttcat tttctcctcc ttgtataaat cctggttgct gtctctttat gaggagttgt
     4801 ggcccgttgt caggcaacgt ggcgtggtgt gcactgtgtt tgctgacgca acccccactg
     4861 gttggggcat tgccaccacc tgtcagctcc tttccgggac tttcgctttc cccctcccta
     4921 ttgccacggc ggaactcatc gccgcctgcc ttgcccgctg ctggacaggg gctcggctgt
     4981 tgggcactga caattccgtg gtgttgtcgg ggaaatcatc gtcctttcct tggctgctcg
     5041 cctgtgttgc cacctggatt ctgcgcggga cgtccttctg ctacgtccct tcggccctca
     5101 atccagcgga ccttccttcc cgcggcctgc tgccggctct gcggcctctt ccgcgtcttc
     5161 gccttcgccc tcagacgagt cggatctccc tttgggccgc ctccccgcat cgataccgtc
     5221 gacctcgagt acctttaaga ccaatgactt acaaggcagc tgtagatctt agccactttt
     5281 taaaagaaaa ggggggactg gaagggctaa ttcactccca acgaagacaa gatgggatca
     5341 attcaccatg ctagtggatc ccccgggctg caggaattcg aacgctgacg tcatcaaccc
     5401 gctccaagga atcgcgggcc cagtgtcact aggcgggaac acccagcgcg cgtgcgccct
     5461 ggcaggaaga tggctgtgag ggacagggga gtggcgccct gcaatatttg catgtcgcta
     5521 tgtgttctgg gaaatcacca taaacgtgaa atgtctttgg atttgggaat cttataagtt
     5581 ctgtatgaga ccacagatcc ccgactccag tggtaatcta cttcaagaga gtagattacc
     5641 actggagtct ttttggaaaa gcttatcgat accgtcgcat gggaataact tcgtatagca
     5701 tacattatac gaagttatgc tgctttttgc ttgtactggg tctctctggt tagaccagat
     5761 ctgagcctgg gagctctctg gctaactagg gaacccactg cttaagcctc aataaagctt
     5821 gccttgagtg cttcaagtag tgtgtgcccg tctgttgtgt gactctggta actagagatc
     5881 cctcagaccc ttttagtcag tgtggaaaat ctctagcagc atctagaaac ccgctgatca
     5941 gcctcgactg tgccttctag ttgccagcca tctgttgttt gcccctcccc cgtgccttcc
     6001 ttgaccctgg aaggtgccac tcccactgtc ctttcctaat aaaatgagga aattgcatcg
     6061 cattgtctga gtaggtgtca ttctattctg gggggtgggg tggggcagga cagcaagggg
     6121 gaggattggg aagacaatag caggcatgct ggggatgcgg tgggctctat ggcttctgag
     6181 gcggaaagaa ccagctgggg ctctaggggg tatccccnnn nnnnnnnnnn nnnnnnnnnn
     6241 nnnnnnnnnn nnnnnnnnnn nnnnnnnnnn nnnnnnnnnn nnnnnnnnnn nnnnnnnnnn
     6301 nnnnnnnnnn nnnnnnnnnn nnnnnnnnnn nnnnnnnnnn ncnnnnnnnn nnnnnnnnnn
     6361 nnnnnnnnnn nnnnnnnnnn nnnnnnnnnn nnnnnnnnnn nnnnnnnnnn nnnnnnnnnn
     6421 nnnnnnnnnn nnnannnnnn nnnnnnnnnn nnnnnnnnnn nnnnnnnnnn nnnnnnnnnn
     6481 nnncctttga cgttggagtc cacgttcttt aatagtggac tcttgttcca aactggaaca
     6541 acactcaacc ctatctcggt ctattctttt gatttataag ggattttgcc gatttcggcc
     6601 tattggttaa aaaatgagct gatttaacaa aaatttaacg cgaattaatt ctgtggaatg
     6661 tgtgtcagtt agggtgtgga aagtccccag gctccccagc aggcagaagt atgcaaagca
     6721 tgcatctcaa ttagtcagca accaggtgtg gaaagtcccc aggctcccca gcaggcagaa
     6781 gtatgcaaag catgcatctc aattagtcag caaccatagt cccgccccta actccgccca
     6841 tcccgcccct aactccgccc agttccgccc attctccgcc ccatggctga ctaatttttt
     6901 ttatttatgc agaggccgag gccgcctctg cctctgagct attccagaag tagtgaggag
     6961 gcttttttgg aggcctaggc ttttgcaaaa agctcccggg agcttgtata tccattttcg
     7021 gatctgatca gcacgtgttg acaattaatc atcggcatag tatatcggca tagtataata
     7081 cgacaaggtg aggaactaaa ccatggccaa gttgaccagt gccgttccgg tgctcaccgc
     7141 gcgcgacgtc gccggagcgg tcgagttctg gaccgaccgg ctcgggttct cccgggactt
     7201 cgtggaggac gacttcgccg gtgtggtccg ggacgacgtg accctgttca tcagcgcggt
     7261 ccaggaccag gtggtgccgg acaacaccct ggcctgggtg tgggtgcgcg gcctggacga
     7321 gctgtacgcc gagtggtcgg aggtcgtgtc cacgaacttc cgggacgcct ccgggccggc
     7381 catgaccgag atcggcgagc agccgtgggg gcgggagttc gccctgcgcg acccggccgg
     7441 caactgcgtg cacttcgtgg ccgaggagca ggactgacac gtgctacgag atttcgattc
     7501 caccgccgcc ttctatgaaa ggttgggctt cggaatcgtt ttccgggacg ccggctggat
     7561 gatcctccag cgcggggatc tcatgctgga gttcttcgcc caccccaact tgtttattgc
     7621 agcttataat ggttacaaat aaagcaatag catcacaaat ttcacaaata aagcattttt
     7681 ttcactgcat tctagttgtg gtttgtccaa actcatcaat gtatcttatc atgtctgtat
     7741 accgtcgacc tctagctaga gcttggcgta atcatggtca tagctgtttc ctgtgtgaaa
     7801 ttgttatccg ctcacaattc cacacaacat acgagccgga agcataaagt gtaaagcctg
     7861 gggtgcctaa tgagtgagct aactcacatt aattgcgttg cgctcactgc ccgctttcca
     7921 gtcgggaaac ctgtcgtgcc agctgcatta atgaatcggc caacgcgcgg ggagaggcgg
     7981 tttgcgtatt gggcgctctt ccgcttcctc gctcactgac tcgctgcgct cggtcgttcg
     8041 gctgcggcga gcggtatcag ctcactcaaa ggcggtaata cggttatcca cagaatcagg
     8101 ggataacgca ggaaagaaca tgtgagcaaa aggccagcaa aaggccagga accgtaaaaa
     8161 ggccgcgttg ctggcgtttt tccataggct ccgcccccct gacgagcatc acaaaaatcg
     8221 acgctcaagt cagaggtggc gaaacccgac aggactataa agataccagg cgtttccccc
     8281 tggaagctcc ctcgtgcgct ctcctgttcc gaccctgccg cttaccggat acctgtccgc
     8341 ctttctccct tcgggaagcg tggcgctttc tcatagctca cgctgtaggt atctcagttc
     8401 ggtgtaggtc gttcgctcca agctgggctg tgtgcacgaa ccccccgttc agcccgaccg
     8461 ctgcgcctta tccggtaact atcgtcttga gtccaacccg gtaagacacg acttatcgcc
     8521 actggcagca gccactggta acaggattag cagagcgagg tatgtaggcg gtgctacaga
     8581 gttcttgaag tggtggccta actacggcta cactagaaga acagtatttg gtatctgcgc
     8641 tctgctgaag ccagttacct tcggaaaaag agttggtagc tcttgatccg gcaaacaaac
     8701 caccgctggt agcggtggtt tttttgtttg caagcagcag attacgcgca gaaaaaaagg
     8761 atctcaagaa gatcctttga tcttttctac ggggtctgac gctcagtgga acgaaaactc
     8821 acgttaaggg attttggtca tgagattatc aaaaaggatc ttcacctaga tccttttaaa
     8881 ttaaaaatga agttttaaat caatctaaag tatatatgag taaacttggt ctgacagtta
     8941 ccaatgctta atcagtgagg cacctatctc agcgatctgt ctatttcgtt catccatagt
     9001 tgcctgactc cccgtcgtgt agataactac gatacgggag ggcttaccat ctggccccag
     9061 tgctgcaatg ataccgcgag acccacgctc accggctcca gatttatcag caataaacca
     9121 gccagccgga agggccgagc gcagaagtgg tcctgcaact ttatccgcct ccatccagtc
     9181 tattaattgt tgccgggaag ctagagtaag tagttcgcca gttaatagtt tgcgcaacgt
     9241 tgttgccatt gctacaggca tcgtggtgtc acgctcgtcg tttggtatgg cttcattcag
     9301 ctccggttcc caacgatcaa ggcgagttac atgatccccc atgttgtgca aaaaagcggt
     9361 tagctccttc ggtcctccga tcgttgtcag aagtaagttg gccgcagtgt tatcactcat
     9421 ggttatggca gcactgcata attctcttac tgtcatgcca tccgtaagat gcttttctgt
     9481 gactggtgag tactcaacca agtcattctg agaatagtgt atgcggcgac cgagttgctc
     9541 ttgcccggcg tcaatacggg ataataccgc gccacatagc agaactttaa aagtgctcat
     9601 cattggaaaa cgttcttcgg ggcgaaaact ctcaaggatc ttaccgctgt tgagatccag
     9661 ttcgatgtaa cccactcgtg cacccaactg atcttcagca tcttttactt tcaccagcgt
     9721 ttctgggtga gcaaaaacag gaaggcaaaa tgccgcaaaa aagggaataa gggcgacacg
     9781 gaaatgttga atactcatac tcttcctttt tcaatattat tgaagcattt atcagggtta
     9841 ttgtctcatg agcggataca tatttgaatg tatttagaaa aataaacaaa taggggttcc
     9901 gcgcacattt ccccgaaaag tgccacctga c
//
