>Addgene plasmid #11653 | pLVUHshp53 | addgene partial sequence | sequence record 18481 | H1 5'-tcgctatgtgttctgggaaa-3'
TCGTATGAGTTCTGTATGAGACCACAGATCCCCGACTCCAGTGGTAATCTACTTCAAGAGAGTACATTAC
GACTCGGAGTCTTTTTGGAAAAGCTTATCGATACCGTCGCATGGGAATAGCTTCGTATAGCATACGTTAT
ACGAAATTATGCTGCTTTTTGC
