>Addgene plasmid #11653 | pLVUHshp53 | addgene partial sequence | sequence record 35898 | H1 5'-tcgctatgtgttctgggaaa-3'
CTTTGGATTTGGGATCTTATAAGTTCTGTATGAGACCACAGATCCCCGACTCCAGTGGTAATCTACTTCA
AGAGAGTAGATTACCACTGGAGTCTTTTTGGAAAAGCTTATCGATACCGTCGCATGGGAATAACTTCGTA
TAGCATACATTATACGAAGTTATGCTGCTTTTTGCTTGTACTGGGTCTCTCTGGTTAGACCAGATCTGAG
CCTGGGAGCTCTCTGGCTAACTAGGGAACCCACTGCTTAAGCCTCAATAAAGCTTGCCTTGAGTGCTTCA
AGTAGTGTGTGCCCGTCTGTTGTGTGACTCTGGTAACTAGAGATCCCTCAGACCCTTTTAGTCAGTGTGG
AAAATCTCTAGCAGCATCTAGAAACCCGCTGATCAGCCTCGACTGTGCCTTCTAGTTGCCAGCCATCTGT
TGTTTGCCCCTCCCCCGTGCCTTCCTTGACCCTGGAAGGTGCCACTCCCACTGTCCTTTCCTAATAAAAT
GAGGAAATTGCATCGCATTGTCTGAGTAGGTGTCATTCTATTCTGGGGGGTGGGGTGGGGCAGGACAGCA
AGGGGGAGGATTGGGAAGACAATAGCAGGCATGCTGGGGATGCGGTGGGCTCTATGGCTTCTGAGGCGGA
AAGAACCAGCTGGGGCTCTAGGGGGTATCCCC
[124 nt withheld, positions 663-786]
C
[91 nt withheld, positions 788-878]
A
[49 nt withheld, positions 880-928]
CCTTTGACG
